Addgene plasmid #234023: makeTCR_Hs.TRBV5-8
Purpose: Hs TRBV gene for makeTCR assembly
Depositing lab: Michael Platten. Depositing organization: Deutsches Krebsforschungszentrum (DKFZ). Publication: makeTCR: A Modular Platform for Rapid, Flexible, Scalable, Single-Step T Cell Receptor Synthesis. Hamberger M, Neuhoff M-T, Pietrantonio SV, Boschert T, Maldonado Torres C, Errerd A, Tan CL, Lindner JM, Platten M, Green EW. bioRxiv 2025.04.27.647198 10.1101/2025.04.27.647198.
Backbone
  Vector backbone: pmakeTCR
  Backbone manufacturer: custom
  Backbone size w/o insert (bp): 1710
  Vector type: Synthetic Biology
Growth in bacteria
  Bacterial resistance: Chloramphenicol, 25 μg/mL
  Growth temperature: 37°C
  Growth strain: DH5alpha
  Copy number: High Copy
Gene/Insert
  Gene/Insert name: TRBV5-8 (alt name: ENSG00000261563)
  Species: H. sapiens (human)
  Insert size (bp): 333
  Entrez Gene: TRBV5-8 (a.k.a. TCRBV5S4A2T, TCRBV5S8, TRBV58)
  Promoter: n/a
  Cloning method: Restriction Enzyme; 5′ cloning site CCAT (not destroyed); 3′ cloning site TGTG (not destroyed)
  Sequencing primers: 5′ M13 (-21) Forward; 3′ M13 Reverse
Resource information
  A portion of this plasmid was derived from a plasmid made by: synthetic
Terms and licenses: Academic/Nonprofit Terms; Industry Terms: Not Available to Industry
Depositor comments: Please visit https://doi.org/10.1101/2025.04.27.647198 for bioRxiv preprint.
How to cite: makeTCR_Hs.TRBV5-8 was a gift from Michael Platten (Addgene plasmid # 234023 ; http://n2t.net/addgene:234023 ; RRID:Addgene_234023)
