[The description below was written by a language model from this plasmid's Addgene catalogue record and pLannotate feature annotations shown in this document.]
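Description:
makeTCR_Hs.TRBV5-8 is a small synthetic-biology part plasmid (about 2.0 kb) that stores a single human T cell receptor beta-chain variable gene segment, TRBV5-8, as a building block for the makeTCR modular TCR assembly system. It is built on a custom minimal backbone, pmakeTCR (roughly 1.7 kb), which carries a high-copy ColE1/pUC-type origin of replication and a chloramphenicol acetyltransferase (cat) gene driven by its native cat promoter, so the plasmid is maintained in standard E. coli cloning strains under chloramphenicol selection. The marker and origin are insulated by short bacterial and phage transcription terminators (tonB, T7Te and T3Te), a common design in part vectors to limit read-through into or out of the stored fragment. A short residual lacZα fragment is also annotated, which is only a remnant and not a functional reporter.

The roughly 330 bp insert corresponds to the TRBV5-8 coding segment, and the record lists no promoter for it: the plasmid is a donor of sequence, not an expression construct. The insert is bounded by defined four-nucleotide junctions that are preserved after cloning. This is consistent with overhang-directed, single-step assembly in which the V segment is released and joined in order with other modules, although the record does not name the enzyme used or the other parts and destination vector. M13 forward and reverse primer sites flank the insert for sequence verification. Its stated use is to supply the TRBV5-8 segment when synthesising full TCR chains with the makeTCR platform.
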