Features (pLannotate 1.2.2; 8 found; start..end, strand, type, name):
     10..339     +  CDS            TRBV5-8: TVB58_HUMAN - Also known as TCRBV5S4A2T From Homo sapiens (Human).
    428..459     +  terminator     tonB terminator: bidirectional E. coli tonB-P14 transcription terminator
    460..562     +  promoter       cat promoter: promoter of the E. coli cat gene encoding chloramphenicol acetyltransferase
    563..1219    +  CDS            cat: CAT_ECOLX - Experimental evidence at protein level: Swiss-Prot protein existence level 1. This enzyme is an effector of chloramphenicol resistance in bacteria. From Escherichia coli. This protein is used as a marker in many commonly used cloning vectors, such as pACYC184.
   1246..1273    +  terminator     T7Te terminator: phage T7 early transcription terminator
   1285..1872    -  rep_origin     ori: high-copy-number ColE1/pMB1/pBR322/pUC origin of replication
   1894..1923    -  terminator     T3Te terminator: phage T3 early transcription terminator
   1995..2014    -  CDS            lacZα (fragment): LacZα fragment of β-galactosidase; lacZ fragment
>Addgene plasmid #234023 | makeTCR_Hs.TRBV5-8 | addgene full sequence | sequence record 468337 | Addgene NGS Result
CGTCTCACCATGGGACCCAGGCTCCTCTTCTGGGCACTGCTTTGTCTCCTCGGAACAGGCCCAGTGGAGG
CTGGAGTCACACAAAGTCCCACACACCTGATCAAAACGAGAGGACAGCAAGCGACTCTGAGATGCTCTCC
TATCTCTGGGCACACCAGTGTGTACTGGTACCAACAGGCCCTGGGTCTGGGCCTCCAGTTCCTCCTTTGG
TATGACGAGGGTGAAGAGAGAAACAGAGGAAACTTCCCTCCTAGATTTTCAGGTCGCCAGTTCCCTAATT
ATAGCTCTGAGCTGAATGTGAACGCCTTGGAGCTGGAGGACTCGGCCCTGTATCTCTGTGTGAGACGCAG
GGAAGATGGCCGCGAAGAAAACGTCATAGCTGTTTCCTGACTGACCATTTAAATCATACCTGACCTCCAT
AGCAGAAAGTCAAAAGCCTCCGACCGGAGGCTTTTGACTTGATCGGCACGTAAGAGGTTCCAACTTTCAC
CATAATGAAATAAGATCACTACCGGGCGTATTTTTTGAGTTATCGAGATTTTCAGGAGCTAAGGAAGCTA
AAATGGAGAAAAAAATCACTGGATATACCACCGTTGATATATCCCAATGGCATCGTAAAGAACATTTTGA
GGCATTTCAGTCAGTTGCTCAATGTACCTATAACCAGACCGTTCAGCTGGATATTACGGCCTTTTTAAAG
ACCGTAAAGAAAAATAAGCACAAGTTTTATCCGGCCTTTATTCACATTCTTGCCCGCCTGATGAATGCTC
ATCCGGAATTTCGTATGGCAATGAAAGACGGTGAGCTGGTGATATGGGATAGTGTTCACCCTTGTTACAC
CGTTTTCCATGAGCAAACTGAAACGTTTTCATCGCTCTGGAGTGAATACCACGACGATTTCCGGCAGTTT
CTACACATATATTCGCAAGATGTGGCGTGTTACGGTGAAAACCTGGCCTATTTCCCTAAAGGGTTTATTG
AGAATATGTTTTTTGTCTCAGCCAATCCCTGGGTGAGTTTCACCAGTTTTGATTTAAACGTGGCCAATAT
GGACAACTTCTTCGCCCCCGTTTTCACCATGGGCAAATATTATACGCAAGGCGACAAGGTGCTGATGCCG
CTGGCGATTCAGGTTCATCATGCCGTTTGTGATGGCTTCCATGTCGGCAGAATGCTTAATGAATTACAAC
AGTACTGCGATGAGTGGCAGGGCGGGGCGTAATGAGGGCCCAAATGTAATCACCTGGCTCACCTTCGGGT
GGGCCTTTCTGCGTTGCTGGCGTTTTTCCATAGGCTCCGCCCCCCTGACGAGCATCACAAAAATCGATGC
TCAAGTCAGAGGTGGCGAAACCCGACAGGACTATAAAGATACCAGGCGTTTCCCCCTGGAAGCTCCCTCG
TGCGCTCTCCTGTTCCGACCCTGCCGCTTACCGGATACCTGTCCGCCTTTCTCCCTTCGGGAAGCGTGGC
GCTTTCTCATAGCTCACGCTGTAGGTATCTCAGTTCGGTGTAGGTCGTTCGCTCCAAGCTGGGCTGTGTG
CACGAACCCCCCGTTCAGCCCGACCGCTGCGCCTTATCCGGTAACTATCGTCTTGAGTCCAACCCGGTAA
GACACGACTTATCGCCACTGGCAGCAGCCACTGGTAACAGGATTAGCAGAGCGAGGTATGTAGGCGGTGC
TACAGAGTTCTTGAAGTGGTGGCCTAACTACGGCTACACTAGAAGAACAGTATTTGGTATCTGCGCTCTG
CTGAAGCCAGTTACCTCGGAAAAAGAGTTGGTAGCTCTTGATCCGGCAAACAAACCACCGCTGGTAGCGG
TGGTTTTTTTGTTTGCAAGCAGCAGATTACGCGCAGAAAAAAAGGATCTCAAGAAGATCCTTTGATTTTC
TACCGAAGAAAGGCCCACCCGTGAAGGTGAGCCAGTGAGTTGATTGCAGTCCAGTTACGCTGGAGTCTGA
GGCTCGTCCTGAATGATATCAAGCTTGAATTCGTTTGTAAAACGACGGCCAGTGCTAACCGTATCGCATT
GGCCATACCTACA
